>Addgene plasmid #242212 | pPB-CAG-ARID1A-CBR-FLAG | addgene full sequence | sequence record 485625 | Addgene NGS Result
CCCATTCGCCATTCAGGCTGCGCAACTGTTGGGAAGGGCGATCGGTGCGGGCCTCTTCGCTATTACGCCA
GCTGGCGAAAGGGGGATGTGCTGCAAGGCGATTAAGTTGGGTAACGCCAGGGTTTTCCCAGTCACGACGT
TGTAAAACGACGGCCAGTGAGCGCGCGTAATACGACTCACTATAGGGCGAATTGGGGCGCGCCATTCTAG
ATTAACCCTAGAAAGATAGTCTGCGTAAAATTGACGCATGCATTCTTGAAATATTGCTCTCTCTTTCTAA
ATAGCGCGAATCCGTCGCTGTGCATTTAGGACATCTCAGTCGCCGCTTGGAGCTCCCGTGAGGCGTGCTT
GTCAATGCGGTAAGTGTCACTGATTTTGAACTATAACGACCGCGTGAGTCAAAATGACGCATGATTATCT
TTTACGTGACTTTTAAGATTTAACTCATACGATAATTATATTGTTATTTCATGTTCTACTTACGTGATAA
CTTATTATATATATATTTTCTTGTTATAGATATCAACTAGAATGCTAGACTCGAGAAGCTTGATCGGCCA
CGCGGATCTCGACATTGATTATTGACTAGTTATTAATAGTAATCAATTACGGGGTCATTAGTTCATAGCC
CATATATGGAGTTCCGCGTTACATAACTTACGGTAAATGGCCCGCCTGGCTGACCGCCCAACGACCCCCG
CCCATTGACGTCAATAATGACGTATGTTCCCATAGTAACGCCAATAGGGACTTTCCATTGACGTCAATGG
GTGGAGTATTTACGGTAAACTGCCCACTTGGCAGTACATCAAGTGTATCATATGCCAAGTACGCCCCCTA
TTGACGTCAATGACGGTAAATGGCCCGCCTGGCATTATGCCCAGTACATGACCTTATGGGACTTTCCTAC
TTGGCAGTACATCTACGTATTAGTCATCGCTATTACCATGGTCGAGGTGAGCCCCACGTTCTGCTTCACT
CTCCCCATCTCCCCCCCCTCCCCACCCCCAATTTTGTATTTATTTATTTTTTAATTATTTTGTGCAGCGA
TGGGGGCGGGGGGGGGGGGGGCGCGGGCGGGGGGGGGGGGGGGGGGGCGAGGGGCGGGGCGGGGCGAGGC
GGAGAGGTGCGGCGGCAGCCAATCAGAGCGGCGCGCTCCGAAAGTTTCCTTTTATGGCGAGGCGGCGGCG
GCGGCGGCCCTATAAAAAGCGAAGCGCGCGGCGGGCGGGAGTCGCTGCGCGCTGCCTTCGCCCCGTGCCC
CGCTCCGCCGCCGCCTCGCGCCGCCCGCCCCGGCTCTGACTGACCGCGTTACTCCCACAGGTGAGCGGGC
GGGACGGCCCTTCTCCTCCGGGCTGTAATTAGCGCTTGGTTTAATGACGGCTTGTTTCTTTTCTGTGGCT
GCGTGAAAGCCTTGAGGGGCTCCGGGAGGGCCCTTTGTGCGGGGGGAGCGGCTCGGGGGGTGCGTGCGTG
TGTGTGTGCGTGGGGAGCGCCGCGTGCGGCTCCGCGCTGCCCGGCGGCTGTGAGCGCTGCGGGCGCGGCG
CGGGGCTTTGTGCGCTCCGCAGTGTGCGCGAGGGGAGCGCGGCCGGGGGCGGTGCCCCGCGGTGCGGGGG
GGGCTGCGAGGGGAACAAAGGCTGCGTGCGGGGTGTGTGCGTGGGGGGGTGAGCAGGGGGTGTGGGCGCG
TCGGTCGGGCTGCAACCCCCCCTGCACCCCCCTCCCCGAGTTGCTGAGCACGGCCCGGCTTCGGGTGCGG
GGCTCCGTACGGGGCGTGGCGCGGGGCTCGCCGTGCCGGGCGGGGGGTGGCGGCAGGTGGGGGTGCCGGG
CGGGGCGGGGCCGCCTCGGGCCGGGGAGGGCTCGGGGGAGGGGCGCGGCGGCCCCCGGAGCGCCGGCGGC
TGTCGAGGCGCGGCGAGCCGCAGCCATTGCCTTTTATGGTAATCGTGCGAGAGGGCGCAGGGACTTCCTT
TGTCCCAAATCTGTGCGGAGCCGAAATCTGGGAGGCGCCGCCGCACCCCCTCTAGCGGGCGCGGGGCGAA
GCGGTGCGGCGCCGGCAGGAAGGAAATGGGCGGGGAGGGCCTTCGTGCGTCGCCGCGCCGCCGTCCCCTT
CTCCCTCTCCAGCCTCGGGGCTGTCCGCGGGGGGACGGCTGCCTTCGGGGGGGACGGGGCAGGGCGGGGT
TCGGCTTCTGGCGTGTGACCGGCGGCTCTAGCCGGAGCGCACGTCGGCAGTCGGCTCCCTCGTTGACCGA
ATCACCGACCTCTCTCCCCAGGGGGATCCACCGGGCTAGCGCCACCATGATGAAAATGCAGAAGGCAGGT
CCCCCAGTACCTGCCTCGCACATAGCACCTGCCCCTGTGCAGCCCCCCATGATTCGGCGGGATATCACCT
TCCCACCTGGCTCTGTTGAAGCCACACAGCCTGTGTTGAAGCAGAGGAGGCGGCTCACAATGAAAGACAT
TGGAACCCCGGAGGCATGGCGGGTAATGATGTCCCTCAAGTCTGGTCTCCTGGCAGAGAGCACATGGGCA
TTAGATACCATCAACATCCTGCTGTATGATGACAACAGCATCATGACCTTCAACCTCAGTCAGCTCCCAG
GGTTGCTAGAGCTCCTTGTAGAATATTTCCGACGATGCCTGATTGAGATCTTTGGCATTTTAAAGGAGTA
TGAGGTGGGTGACCCAGGACAGAGAACGCTACTGGATCCTGGGAGGTTCAGCAAGGTGTCTAGTCCAGCT
CCCATGGAGGGTGGGGAAGAAGAAGAAGAACTTCTAGGTCCTAAACTAGAAGAGGAAGAAGAAGAGGAAG
TAGTTGAAAATGATGAGGAGATAGCCTTTTCAGGCAAGGACAAGCCAGCTTCAGAGAATAGTGAGGAGAA
GCTGATCAGTAAGTTTGACAAGCTTCCAGTAAAGATCGTACAGAAGAATGATCCATTTGTGGTGGACTGC
TCAGATAAGCTTGGGCGTGTGCAGGAGTTTGACAGTGGCCTGCTGCACTGGCGGATTGGTGGGGGGGACA
CCACTGAGCATATCCAGACCCACTTCGAGAGCAAGACAGAGCTGCTGCCTTCCCGGCCTCACGCACCCTG
CCCACCAGCCCCTCGGAAGCATGTGACAACAGCAGAGGGTACACCAGGGACAACAGACCAGGAGGGGCCC
CCACCTGATGGACCTCCAGAAAAACGGATCACAGCCACTATGGATGACATGTTGTCTACTCGGTCTAGCA
CCTTGACCGAGGATGGAGCTAAGAGTTCAGAGGCCATCAAGGAGAGCAGCAAGTTTCCATTTGGCATTAG
CCCAGCACAGAGCCACCGGAACATCAAGATCCTAGAGGACGAACCCCACAGTAAGGATGAGACCCCACTG
TGTACCCTTCTGGACTGGCAGGATTCTCTTGCCAAGCGCTGCGTCTGTGTGTCCAATACCATTCGAAGCC
TGTCATTTGTGCCAGGCAATGACTTTGAGATGTCCAAACACCCAGGGCTGCTGCTCATCCTGGGCAAGCT
GATCCTGCTGCACCACAAGCACCCAGAACGGAAGCAGGCACCACTAACTTATGAAAAGGAGGAGGAACAG
GACCAAGGGGTGAGCTGCAACAAAGTGGAGTGGTGGTGGGACTGCTTGGAGATGCTCCGGGAAAACACCT
TGGTTACACTCGCCAACATCTCGGGGCAGTTGGACCTATCTCCATACCCCGAGAGCATTTGCCTGCCTGT
CCTGGACGGACTCCTACACTGGGCAGTTTGCCCTTCAGCTGAAGCCCAGGACCCCTTTTCCACCCTGGGC
CCCAATGCCGTCCTTTCCCCGCAGAGACTGGTCTTGGAAACCCTCAGCAAACTCAGCATCCAGGACAACA
ATGTGGACCTGATTCTGGCCACACCCCCCTTCAGCCGCCTGGAGAAGTTGTATAGCACTATGGTGCGCTT
CCTCAGTGACCGAAAGAACCCGGTGTGCCGGGAGATGGCTGTGGTACTGCTGGCCAACCTGGCTCAGGGG
GACAGCCTGGCAGCTCGTGCCATTGCAGTGCAGAAGGGCAGTATCGGCAACCTCCTGGGCTTCCTAGAGG
ACAGCCTTGCCGCCACACAGTTCCAGCAGAGCCAGGCCAGCCTCCTCCACATGCAGAACCCACCCTTTGA
GCCAACTAGTGTGGACATGATGCGGCGGGCTGCCCGCGCGCTGCTTGCCTTGGCCAAGGTGGACGAGAAC
CACTCAGAGTTTACTCTGTACGAATCACGGCTGTTGGACATCTCGGTATCACCGCTGATGAATAGCCTCG
TGTCACAAGTCATTTGTGATGTACTGTTTTTGATTGGCCAGTCCACCGGTGACTACAAAGACCATGACGG
TGATTATAAAGATCATGATATCGATTACAAGGATGACGATGACAAGTGAACGCGTTAGTGCGGATCCTAG
TGCGAATTCTAGTGCGTCGACTCTAGCAACGGTTTCCCTCTAGCGGGATCAATTCCGCCCCCCCCCCCTA
ACGTTACTGGCCGAAGCCGCTTGGAATAAGGCCGGTGTGCGTTTGTCTATATGTTATTTTCCACCATATT
GCCGTCTTTTGGCAATGTGAGGGCCCGGAAACCTGGCCCTGTCTTCTTGACGAGCATTCCTAGGGGTCTT
TCCCCTCTCGCCAAAGGAATGCAAGGTCTGTTGAATGTCGTGAAGGAAGCAGTTCCTCTGGAAGCTTCTT
GAAGACAAACAACGTCTGTAGCGACCCTTTGCAGGCAGCGGAACCCCCCACCTGGCGACAGGTGCCTCTG
CGGCCAAAAGCCACGTGTATAAGATACACCTGCAAAGGCGGCACAACCCCAGTGCCACGTTGTGAGTTGG
ATAGTTGTGGAAAGAGTCAAATGGCTCTCCTCAAGCGTATTCAACAAGGGGCTGAAGGATGCCCAGAAGG
TACCCCATTGTATGGGATCTGATCTGGGGCCTCGGTGCACATGCTTTACATGTGTTTAGTCGAGGTTAAA
AAAACGTCTAGGCCCCCCGAACCACGGGGACGTGGTTTTCCTTTGAAAAACACGATAATACCATGGTCAT
GAAAACATTTAACATTTCTCAACAAGATCTAGAATTAGTAGAAGTAGCGACAGAGAAGATTACAATGCTT
TATGAGGATAATAAACATCATGTGGGAGCGGCAATTCGTACGAAAACAGGAGAAATCATTTCGGCAGTAC
ATATTGAAGCGTATATAGGACGAGTAACTGTTTGTGCAGAAGCCATTGCGATTGGTAGTGCAGTTTCGAA
TGGACAAAAGGATTTTGACACGATTGTAGCTGTTAGACACCCTTATTCTGACGAAGTAGATAGAAGTATT
CGAGTGGTAAGTCCTTGTGGTATGTGTAGGGAGTTGATTTCAGACTATGCACCAGATTGTTTTGTGTTAA
TAGAAATGAATGGCAAGTTAGTCAAAACTACGATTGAAGAACTCATTCCACTCAAATATACCCGAAATTA
AAAGTCGAGATGCATCGATGATCTAGAGCTCGCTGATCAGCCTCGACTGTGCCTTCTAGTTGCCAGCCAT
CTGTTGTTTGCCCCTCCCCCGTGCCTTCCTTGACCCTGGAAGGTGCCACTCCCACTGTCCTTTCCTAATA
AAATGAGGAAATTGCATCGCATTGTCTGAGTAGGTGTCATTCTATTCTGGGGGGTGGGGTGGGGCAGGAC
AGCAAGGGGGAGGATTGGGAAGACAATAGCAGGCATGCTGGGGATGCGGTGGGCTCTATGGCTTCTGAGG
CGGAAAGAACCTGCAGCCCAAGCTTGGCGTAATCATGGTCATAGCTGTTTCCTGTGTGAAATTGTTATCC
GCTCACAATTCCACACAACATACGAGCCGGAAGCATAAAGTGTAAAGCCTGGGGTGCCTAATGAGTGAGC
TAACTCACATTAATTGCGTTGCGCTCACTGCCCGCTTTCCAGTCGGGAAACCTGTCGTGCCAGCGGATCT
TAAAAGTTTTGTTACTTTATAGAAGAAATTTTGAGTTTTTGTTTTTTTTTAATAAATAAATAAACATAAA
TAAATTGTTTGTTGAATTTATTATTAGTATGTAAGTGTAAATATAATAAAACTTAATATCTATTCAAATT
AATAAATAAACCTCGATATACAGACCGATAAAACACATGCGTCAATTTTACGCATGATTATCTTTAACGT
ACGTCACAATATGATTATCTTTCTAGGGTTAATCTAGTATCGTAGATTAATTAATCCAGCTTTTGTTCCC
TTTAGTGAGGGTTAATTGCGCGCTTGGCGTAATCATGGTCATAGCTGTTTCCTGTGTGAAATTGTTATCC
GCTCACAATTCCACACAACATACGAGCCGGAAGCATAAAGTGTAAAGCCTGGGGTGCCTAATGAGTGAGC
TAACTCACATTAATTGCGTTGCGCTCACTGCCCGCTTTCCAGTCGGGAAACCTGTCGTGCCAGCTGCATT
AATGAATCGGCCAACGCGCGGGGAGAGGCGGTTTGCGTATTGGGCGCTCTTCCGCTTCCTCGCTCACTGA
CTCGCTGCGCTCGGTCGTTCGGCTGCGGCGAGCGGTATCAGCTCACTCAAAGGCGGTAATACGGTTATCC
ACAGAATCAGGGGATAACGCAGGAAAGAACATGTGAGCAAAAGGCCAGCAAAAGGCCAGGAACCGTAAAA
AGGCCGCGTTGCTGGCGTTTTTCCATAGGCTCCGCCCCCCTGACGAGCATCACAAAAATCGACGCTCAAG
TCAGAGGTGGCGAAACCCGACAGGACTATAAAGATACCAGGCGTTTCCCCCTGGAAGCTCCCTCGTGCGC
TCTCCTGTTCCGACCCTGCCGCTTACCGGATACCTGTCCGCCTTTCTCCCTTCGGGAAGCGTGGCGCTTT
CTCATAGCTCACGCTGTAGGTATCTCAGTTCGGTGTAGGTCGTTCGCTCCAAGCTGGGCTGTGTGCACGA
ACCCCCCGTTCAGCCCGACCGCTGCGCCTTATCCGGTAACTATCGTCTTGAGTCCAACCCGGTAAGACAC
GACTTATCGCCACTGGCAGCAGCCACTGGTAACAGGATTAGCAGAGCGAGGTATGTAGGCGGTGCTACAG
AGTTCTTGAAGTGGTGGCCTAACTACGGCTACACTAGAAGAACAGTATTTGGTATCTGCGCTCTGCTGAA
GCCAGTTACCTTCGGAAAAAGAGTTGGTAGCTCTTGATCCGGCAAACAAACCACCGCTGGTAGCGGTGGT
TTTTTTGTTTGCAAGCAGCAGATTACGCGCAGAAAAAAAGGATCTCAAGAAGATCCTTTGATCTTTTCTA
CGGGGTCTGACGCTCAGTGGAACGAAAACTCACGTTAAGGGATTTTGGTCATGAGATTATCAAAAAGGAT
CTTCACCTAGATCCTTTTAAATTAAAAATGAAGTTTTAAATCAATCTAAAGTATATATGAGTAAACTTGG
TCTGACAGTTACCAATGCTTAATCAGTGAGGCACCTATCTCAGCGATCTGTCTATTTCGTTCATCCATAG
TTGCCTGACTCCCCGTCGTGTAGATAACTACGATACGGGAGGGCTTACCATCTGGCCCCAGTGCTGCAAT
GATACCGCGAGACCCACGCTCACCGGCTCCAGATTTATCAGCAATAAACCAGCCAGCCGGAAGGGCCGAG
CGCAGAAGTGGTCCTGCAACTTTATCCGCCTCCATCCAGTCTATTAATTGTTGCCGGGAAGCTAGAGTAA
GTAGTTCGCCAGTTAATAGTTTGCGCAACGTTGTTGCCATTGCTACAGGCATCGTGGTGTCACGCTCGTC
GTTTGGTATGGCTTCATTCAGCTCCGGTTCCCAACGATCAAGGCGAGTTACATGATCCCCCATGTTGTGC
AAAAAAGCGGTTAGCTCCTTCGGTCCTCCGATCGTTGTCAGAAGTAAGTTGGCCGCAGTGTTATCACTCA
TGGTTATGGCAGCACTGCATAATTCTCTTACTGTCATGCCATCCGTAAGATGCTTTTCTGTGACTGGTGA
GTACTCAACCAAGTCATTCTGAGAATAGTGTATGCGGCGACCGAGTTGCTCTTGCCCGGCGTCAATACGG
GATAATACCGCGCCACATAGCAGAACTTTAAAAGTGCTCATCATTGGAAAACGTTCTTCGGGGCGAAAAC
TCTCAAGGATCTTACCGCTGTTGAGATCCAGTTCGATGTAACCCACTCGTGCACCCAACTGATCTTCAGC
ATCTTTTACTTTCACCAGCGTTTCTGGGTGAGCAAAAACAGGAAGGCAAAATGCCGCAAAAAAGGGAATA
AGGGCGACACGGAAATGTTGAATACTCATACTCTTCCTTTTTCAATATTATTGAAGCATTTATCAGGGTT
ATTGTCTCATGAGCGGATACATATTTGAATGTATTTAGAAAAATAAACAAATAGGGGTTCCGCGCACATT
TCCCCGAAAAGTGCCACCTAAATTGTAAGCGTTAATATTTTGTTAAAATTCGCGTTAAATTTTTGTTAAA
TCAGCTCATTTTTTAACCAATAGGCCGAAATCGGCAAAATCCCTTATAAATCAAAAGAATAGACCGAGAT
AGGGT
[37 nt withheld, positions 8546-8582]
AAAGAACGTGGACTCCAACGTCAAAGG
[49 nt withheld, positions 8610-8658]
T
[91 nt withheld, positions 8660-8750]
G
[124 nt withheld, positions 8752-8875]
Features (pLannotate 1.2.2; 25 found; start..end, strand, type, name):
      5..160     -  CDS            lacZα (fragment): LacZα fragment of β-galactosidase; lacZ fragment
    168..186     +  promoter       T7 promoter: promoter for bacteriophage T7 RNA polymerase
    571..950     +  enhancer       CMV enhancer: human cytomegalovirus immediate early enhancer
    952..1227    +  promoter       chicken β-actin promoter: No description available
   1228..2201    +  intron         chimeric intron: chimera between introns from chicken β-actin and rabbit β-globin
   2202..2234    +  promoter       hPGK promoter (fragment): human phosphoglycerate kinase 1 promoter
   2242..4314    +  CDS            ARID1A (fragment): ARI1A_HUMAN - Also known as BAF250, BAF250A, C1orf4, OSA1, SMARCF1. Experimental evidence at protein level: Swiss-Prot protein existence level 1. Involved in transcriptional activation and repression of select genes by chromatin remodeling (alteration of DNA-nucleosome topology). Component of SWI/SNF chromatin remodeling complexes that carry out key enzymatic activities, changing chromatin structure by altering DNA-histone contacts within a nucleosome in an ATP-dependent manner. Binds DNA non-specifically. Belongs to the neural progenitors- specific chromatin remodeling complex (npBAF complex)
   4321..4386    +  CDS            3xFLAG: three tandem FLAG® epitope tags, followed by an enterokinase cleavage site
   4469..5030    +  misc_feature   IRES: internal ribosome entry site (IRES) of the encephalomyocarditis virus (EMCV)
   5039..5458    +  CDS            bsr: BSR_BACCE - Experimental evidence at protein level: Swiss-Prot protein existence level 1. Catalyzes the deamination of the cytosine moiety of the antibiotics blasticidin S, cytomycin and acetylblasticidin S. From Bacillus cereus.
   5507..5731    +  polyA_signal   bGH poly(A) signal: bovine growth hormone polyadenylation signal
   5735..5751    +  promoter       SV40 promoter (fragment): SV40 enhancer and early promoter
   5802..5818    -  protein_bind   lac operator: The lac repressor binds to the lac operator to inhibit transcription in E. coli. This inhibition can be relieved by adding lactose or isopropyl-β-D-thiogalactopyranoside (IPTG). lac repressor encoded by lacI
   5826..5856    -  promoter       lac promoter: promoter for the E. coli lac operon
   5871..5892    -  protein_bind   CAP binding site: CAP binding activates transcription in the presence of cAMP. E. coli catabolite activator protein
   5905..5944    -  CDS            lacI (fragment): lac repressor; lacI; The lac repressor binds to the lac operator to inhibit transcription in E. coli. This inhibition can be relieved by adding lactose or isopropyl-β-D-thiogalactopyranoside (IPTG).
   6229..6247    -  promoter       T3 promoter: promoter for bacteriophage T3 RNA polymerase
   6292..6308    -  protein_bind   lac operator: The lac repressor binds to the lac operator to inhibit transcription in E. coli. This inhibition can be relieved by adding lactose or isopropyl-β-D-thiogalactopyranoside (IPTG). lac repressor encoded by lacI
   6316..6346    -  promoter       lac promoter: promoter for the E. coli lac operon
   6361..6382    -  protein_bind   CAP binding site: CAP binding activates transcription in the presence of cAMP. E. coli catabolite activator protein
   6395..6487    -  CDS            lacI (fragment): lac repressor; lacI; The lac repressor binds to the lac operator to inhibit transcription in E. coli. This inhibition can be relieved by adding lactose or isopropyl-β-D-thiogalactopyranoside (IPTG).
   6670..7258    -  rep_origin     ori: high-copy-number ColE1/pMB1/pBR322/pUC origin of replication
   7429..8289    -  CDS            AmpR: β-lactamase; bla; confers resistance to ampicillin, carbenicillin, and related antibiotics
   8290..8394    -  promoter       AmpR promoter: bla
   8447..8875    -  rep_origin     f1 ori (sequence partly withheld): f1 bacteriophage origin of replication; arrow indicates direction of (+) strand synthesis
