[The description below was written by a language model from this plasmid's Addgene catalogue record and pLannotate feature annotations shown in this document.]
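Description:
pPB-CAG-ARID1A-CBR-FLAG is a mammalian expression plasmid built on a pPB piggyBac transposon backbone. It is designed to integrate an expression cassette stably into the genome of cultured cells when a piggyBac transposase is supplied. In bacteria it is maintained through a high-copy ColE1/pUC-type origin and selected with ampicillin (AmpR/β-lactamase). An f1 origin and remnants of a lacZα/lac promoter cloning region, with T7 and T3 promoters, are carried over from the parental phagemid. The automated feature table does not annotate the piggyBac terminal repeats. Their presence is inferred from the catalogue description and their positions are not recorded, although they would be expected to flank the expression cassette.

The payload is a truncated human ARID1A (BAF250a), a subunit of the SWI/SNF (BAF) chromatin remodelling complexes. Only the C-terminal core binding region (CBR) is retained. Residues 2–1610, comprising IDR1, the ARID DNA-binding domain and IDR2, have been deleted. The synthesised coding fragment is driven by the CAG promoter, made up of the CMV enhancer, chicken β-actin promoter and chimeric intron. It carries a C-terminal epitope tag, listed as FLAG in the catalogue and annotated as 3xFLAG in the sequence. Downstream, an EMCV IRES links the blasticidin S deaminase gene (bsr) to the same transcript, which ends at a bGH polyadenylation signal, so blasticidin resistance is coupled to transgene expression.

The construct serves to generate stable cell populations expressing the isolated ARID1A core binding region. It apparently belongs to a domain-deletion series probing how ARID1A's disordered regions contribute to cBAF interactions, including those involving β-catenin.
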