Addgene plasmid #242212: pPB-CAG-ARID1A-CBR-FLAG
Purpose: Expression of core binding region (CBR) of human ARID1A using piggyBac transposition. ∆IDR1, ∆ARID, and ∆IDR2 (deletion of a.a 2-1610)
Depositing lab: Courtney Hodges. Depositing organization: Baylor College of Medicine. Publication: beta-catenin functions as a molecular adapter for disordered cBAF interactions. Chan YS, Gao Q, Robinson SA, Wang W, Filandrova R, Weinhold LM, Cabrera ML, Zhang M, Ambati CSR, Lerario AM, Putluri N, Kiseljak-Vassiliades K, Wierman ME, Habra MA, Hammer GD, Veverka V, Cermakova K, Hodges HC. Mol Cell. 2025 Jul 15:S1097-2765(25)00576-3. doi: 10.1016/j.molcel.2025.06.026. PubMed 40695292.
Backbone
  Vector backbone: pPB
  Vector type: Mammalian Expression ; piggyBac
  Selectable markers: Blasticidin
Growth in bacteria
  Bacterial resistance: Ampicillin, 100 μg/mL
  Growth temperature: 37°C
  Growth strain: NEB Stable
  Copy number: Unknown
Gene/Insert
  Gene/Insert name: ARID1A (alt name: BAF250a)
  Species: H. sapiens (human)
  Mutation: Core binding region (CBR) only of ARID1A. Deleted IDR1, ARID, and IDR2 from ARID1A (deletion of a.a. 2-1610)
  Entrez Gene: ARID1A (a.k.a. B120, BAF250, BAF250a, BM029, C1orf4, CSS2, ELD, MRD14, OSA1, P270, SMARCF1, hELD, hOSA1)
  Promoter: CAG
  Tag / fusion protein: FLAG (C terminal on insert)
  Cloning method: Gene Synthesis
Terms and licenses: Academic/Nonprofit Terms; Industry Terms: Not Available to Industry
How to cite: pPB-CAG-ARID1A-CBR-FLAG was a gift from Courtney Hodges (Addgene plasmid # 242212 ; http://n2t.net/addgene:242212 ; RRID:Addgene_242212)
